>Addgene plasmid #237148 | NanoBRET Assay Vector, TREM2-HaloTag | addgene full sequence | sequence record 473346 | Addgene NGS Result
GGCATGCAAGCTGATTTGGCTGCTGCCACCGCTGAGCAAGGCCGCTTCGAGCAGACATGATAAGATACAT
TGATGAGTTTGGACAAACCACAACTAGAATGCAGTGAAAAAAATGCTTTATTTGTGAAATTTGTGATGCT
ATTGCTTTATTTGTAACCATTATAAGCTGCAATAAACAAGTTAACAACAACAATTGCATTCATTTTATGT
TTCAGGTTCAGGGGGAGATGTGGGAGGTTTTTTTAAGCAAGTAAAACCTCTACAAATGTGGTAAAATCTT
AATTAAGAATTCTAATATAACTTCGTATAGCATACATTATACGAAGTTATGGATCCACTGTTGACAATTA
ATCATCGGCATAGTATATCGGCATAGTATAATACGACAAGGTGAGGAACTAAACCCAGGAGGCAGATCAT
GATTGAACAAGATGGATTGCACGCAGGTTCTCCGGCCGCTTGGGTGGAGAGGCTATTCGGCTATGACTGG
GCACAACAGACAATCGGCTGCTCTGATGCCGCCGTGTTCCGGCTGTCAGCGCAGGGGCGCCCGGTTCTTT
TTGTCAAGACCGACCTGTCCGGTGCCCTGAATGAACTGCAGGACGAGGCAGCGCGGCTATCGTGGCTGGC
CACGACGGGCGTTCCTTGCGCAGCTGTGCTCGACGTTGTCACTGAAGCGGGAAGGGACTGGCTGCTATTG
GGCGAAGTGCCGGGGCAGGATCTCCTGTCATCTCACCTTGCTCCTGCCGAGAAAGTATCCATCATGGCTG
ATGCAATGCGGCGGCTGCATACGCTTGATCCGGCTACCTGCCCATTCGACCACCAAGCGAAACATCGCAT
CGAGCGAGCACGTACTCGGATGGAAGCCGGTCTTGTCGATCAGGATGATCTGGACGAAGAGCATCAGGGG
CTCGCGCCAGCCGAACTGTTCGCCAGGCTCAAGGCGCGCATGCCCGACGGCGAGGATCTCGTCGTGACCC
ATGGCGATGCCTGCTTGCCGAATATCATGGTGGAAAATGGCCGCTTTTCTGGATTCATCGACTGTGGCCG
GCTGGGTGTGGCGGACCGCTATCAGGACATAGCGTTGGCTACCCGTGATATTGCTGAAGAGCTTGGCGGC
GAATGGGCTGACCGCTTCCTCGTGCTTTACGGTATCGCCGCTCCCGATTCGCAGCGCATCGCCTTCTATC
GCCTTCTTGACGAGTTCTTCTGATTCGAAATGACCGACCAAGCGACGCCCAACCGGTATCAGCTCACTCA
AAGGCGGTAATACGGTTATCCACAGAATCAGGGGATAACGCAGGAAAGAACATGTGAGCAAAAGGCCAGC
AAAAGGCCAGGAACCGTAAAAAGGCCGCGTTGCTGGCGTTTTTCCATAGGCTCCGCCCCCCTGACGAGCA
TCACAAAAATCGACGCTCAAGTCAGAGGTGGCGAAACCCGACAGGACTATAAAGATACCAGGCGTTTCCC
CCTGGAAGCTCCCTCGTGCGCTCTCCTGTTCCGACCCTGCCGCTTACCGGATACCTGTCCGCCTTTCTCC
CTTCGGGAAGCGTGGCGCTTTCTCATAGCTCACGCTGTAGGTATCTCAGTTCGGTGTAGGTCGTTCGCTC
CAAGCTGGGCTGTGTGCACGAACCCCCCGTTCAGCCCGACCGCTGCGCCTTATCCGGTAACTATCGTCTT
GAGTCCAACCCGGTAAGACACGACTTATCGCCACTGGCAGCAGCCACTGGTAACAGGATTAGCAGAGCGA
GGTATGTAGGCGGTGCTACAGAGTTCTTGAAGTGGTGGCCTAACTACGGCTACACTAGAAGGACAGTATT
TGGTATCTGCGCTCTGCTGAAGCCAGTTACCTTCGGAAAAAGAGTTGGTAGCTCTTGATCCGGCAAACAA
ACCACCGCTGGTAGCGGTGGTTTTTTTGTTTGCAAGCAGCAGATTACGCGCAGAAAAAAAGGATTTCAAG
AAGATCCTTTGATCTTTTCTACGGGGTCTGACGCTCAGTGGAACGAAAACTCACGTTAAGGGATTTTGGT
CATGAGATTATCAAAAAGGATCTTCACCTAGATCCTTTTATAGTCCGGAATCGTCACACAAAAAACCAAC
ACACAGATGTAATGAAAATAAAGATATTTTATTGCGGCCATCGTGATGGCTAGAGTTTAGCCCTCCCACA
CATAACCAGAGGGCAGCAATTCACGAATCCCAACTGCCGTCGGCTGTCCATCACTGTCCTTCACTATGGC
TTTGATCCCAGGATGCAGATCGAGAAGCACCTGTCGGCACCGTCCGCAGGGGCTCAAGATGCCCCTGTTC
TCATTTCCGATCGCGACGATACAAGTCAGGTTGCCAGCTGCCGCAGCAGCAGCAGTGCCCAGCACCACGA
GTTCTGCACAAGGTCCCCCAGTAAAATGATATACATTGACACCAGTGAAGATGCGGCCGTCGCTAGAGAG
AGCTGCGCTGGCGACGCTGTAGTCTTCAGAGATGGGGATGCTGTTGATTGTAGCCGTTGCTCTTTCAATG
AGGGTGGATTCTTCTTGAGACAAAGGCTTGGCCATGGTGGCGCTAGTGTCAGAAGAATCGAGCTTTTTGC
AAAAGCCTAGGCCTCCAAAAAAGCCTCCTCACTACTTCTGGAATAGCTCAGAGGCCGAGGCGGCCTCGGC
CTCTGCATAAATAAAAAAAATTAGTCAGCCATGGGGCGGAGAATGGGCGGAACTGGGCGGAGTTAGGGGC
GGGATGGGCGGAGTTAGGGGCGGGACTATGGTTGCTGACTAATTGAGATGCATGCTTTGCATACTTCTGC
CTGCTGGGGAGCCTGGGGACTTTCCACACCTGGTTGCTGACTAATTGAGATGCATGCTTTGCATACTTCT
GCCTGCTGGGGAGCCTGGGGACTTTCCACACCCTAACTGACACACATTCCACAGCTGGTTCTTTCCGCCT
CAGAAGGTACCTAACCAAGTTCCTCTTTCAGAGGTTATTTCAGGCCATGGTGCTGCGCAAGACGCGTTAA
TTAAGACGTCGGCAGTGAAAAAAATGCTTTATTTGTGAAATTTGTGATGCTATTGCTTTATTTGTAACCA
TTATAAGCTGCAATAAACAAGTTAACAACAACAATTGCATTCATTTTATGTTTCAGGTTCAGGGGGAGGT
GTGGGAGGTTTTTTAAAGCAAGTAAAACCTCTACAAATGTGGTATGGCTGATTATGATCCGCGGCCGCAA
TACGTCGACGTTATCAGCTGACTTCGTACGAGAGCCTAGGATTATGGCGCGCCACTAGTTATTAATAGTA
ATCAATTACGGGGTCATTAGTTCATAGCCCATATATGGAGTTCCGCGTTACATAACTTACGGTAAATGGC
CCGCCTGGCTGACCGCCCAACGACCCCCGCCCATTGACGTCAATAATGACGTATGTTCCCATAGTAACGC
CAATAGGGACTTTCCATTGACGTCAATGGGTGGAGTATTTACGGTAAACTGCCCACTTGGCAGTACATCA
AGTGTATCATATGCCAAGTCCGCCCCCTATTGACGTCAATGACGGTAAATGGCCCGCCTGGCATTATGCC
CAGTACATGACCTTACGGGACTTTCCTACTTGGCAGTACATCTACGTATTAGTCATCGCTATTACCATGG
TGATGCGGTTTTGGCAGTACACCAATGGGCGTGGATAGCGGTTTGACTCACGGGGATTTCCAAGTCTCCA
CCCCATTGACGTCAATGGGAGTTTGTTTTGGCACCAAAATCAACGGGACTTTCCAAAATGTCGTAATAAC
CCCGCCCCGTTGACGCAAATGGGCGGTAGGCGTGTACGGTGGGAGGTCTATATAAGCAGAGCTGGTTTAG
TGAACCGTCAGATCACTAGAAGCTTTATTGCGGTAGTTTATCACAGTTAAATTGCTAACGCAGTCAGTGC
TTCTGACACAACAGTCTCGAACTTAAGCTGCAGAAGTTGGTCGTGAGGCACTGGGCAGGTAAGTATCAAG
GTTACAAGACAGGTTTAAGGAGACCAATAGAAACTGGGCTTGTCGAGACAGAGAAGACTCTTGCGTTTCT
GATAGGCACCTATTGGTCTTACTGACATCCACTTTGCCTTTCTCTCCACAGGTGTCCACTCCCAGTTCAA
TTACAGCTCTTAAGGCTAGAGTATTAATACGACTCACTATAGGGCTAGCGATCGCCATGGAGCCTCTCCG
GCTGCTCATCTTACTCTTTGTCACAGAGCTGTCCGGAGCCCACAACACCACAGTGTTCCAGGGCGTGGCG
GGCCAGTCCCTGCAGGTGTCTTGCCCCTATGACTCCATGAAGCACTGGGGGAGGCGCAAGGCCTGGTGCC
GCCAGCTGGGAGAGAAGGGCCCATGCCAGCGTGTGGTCAGCACGCACAACTTGTGGCTGCTGTCCTTCCT
GAGGAGGTGGAATGGGAGCACAGCCATCACAGACGATACCCTGGGTGGCACTCTCACCATTACGCTGCGG
AATCTACAACCCCATGATGCGGGTCTCTACCAGTGCCAGAGCCTCCATGGCAGTGAGGCTGACACCCTCA
GGAAGGTCCTGGTGGAGGTGCTGGCAGACCCCCTGGATCACCGGGATGCTGGAGATCTCTGGTTCCCCGG
GGAGTCTGAGAGCTTCGAGGATGCCCATGTGGAGCACAGCATCTCCAGGAGCCTCTTGGAAGGAGAAATC
CCCTTCCCACCCACTTCCATCCTTCTCCTCCTGGCCTGCATCTTTCTCATCAAGATTCTAGCAGCCAGCG
CCCTCTGGGCTGCAGCCTGGCATGGACAGAAGCCAGGGACACATCCACCCAGTGAACTGGACTGTGGCCA
TGACCCAGGGTATCAGCTCCAAACTCTGCCAGGGCTGAGAGACACGGTTTCTCTCGAGCCAACCACTGAG
GATCTGTACTTTCAGAGCGATAACGATGGATCCGAAATCGGTACTGGCTTTCCATTCGACCCCCATTATG
TGGAAGTCCTGGGCGAGCGCATGCACTACGTCGATGTTGGTCCGCGCGATGGCACCCCTGTGCTGTTCCT
GCACGGTAACCCGACCTCCTCCTACGTGTGGCGCAACATCATCCCGCATGTTGCACCGACCCATCGCTGC
ATTGCTCCAGACCTGATCGGTATGGGCAAATCCGACAAACCAGACCTGGGTTATTTCTTCGACGACCACG
TCCGCTTCATGGATGCCTTCATCGAAGCCCTGGGTCTGGAAGAGGTCGTCCTGGTCATTCACGACTGGGG
CTCCGCTCTGGGTTTCCACTGGGCCAAGCGCAATCCAGAGCGCGTCAAAGGTATTGCATTTATGGAGTTC
ATCCGCCCTATCCCGACCTGGGACGAATGGCCAGAATTTGCCCGCGAGACCTTCCAGGCCTTCCGCACCA
CCGACGTCGGCCGCAAGCTGATCATCGATCAGAACGTTTTTATCGAGGGTACGCTGCCGATGGGTGTCGT
CCGCCCGCTGACTGAAGTCGAGATGGACCATTACCGCGAGCCGTTCCTGAATCCTGTTGACCGCGAGCCA
CTGTGGCGCTTCCCAAACGAGCTGCCAATCGCCGGTGAGCCAGCGAACATCGTCGCGCTGGTCGAAGAAT
ACATGGACTGGCTGCACCAGTCCCCTGTCCCGAAGCTGCTGTTCTGGGGCACCCCAGGCGTTCTGATCCC
ACCGGCCGAAGCCGCTCGCCTGGCCAAAAGCCTGCCTAACTGCAAGGCTGTGGACATCGGCCCGGGTCTG
AATCTGCTGCAAGAAGACAACCCGGACCTGATCGGCAGCGAGATCGCGCGCTGGCTGTCTACTCTGGAGA
TTTCCGGTTAATAGAATTCTAGAGTCGACCTGCA
Features (pLannotate 1.2.2; 19 found; start..end, strand, type, name):
     61..182     -  polyA_signal   SV40 poly(A) signal: SV40 polyadenylation signal
    205..273     -  CDS            large T antigen (fragment): large T antigen from SV40 (simian virus 40)
    297..330     +  protein_bind   loxP: Cre-mediated recombination occurs in the 8-bp core sequence (GCATACAT). Cre recombinase
    340..387     +  promoter       EM7 promoter: synthetic bacterial promoter&nbsp
    419..1210    +  CDS            neo: KKA2_KLEPN - Also known as kan, nptII. Experimental evidence at protein level: Swiss-Prot protein existence level 1. Resistance to kanamycin, neomycin, paromomycin, ribostamycin, butirosin and gentamicin B. From Klebsiella pneumoniae.
   1371..1959    -  rep_origin     ori: high-copy-number ColE1/pMB1/pBR322/pUC origin of replication
   2085..2133    -  polyA_signal   poly(A) signal: synthetic polyadenylation signal
   2157..2555    -  CDS            BSD: blasticidin S deaminase; Aspergillus terreus BSD; confers resistance to blasticidin
   2586..2943    -  promoter       SV40 promoter: SV40 enhancer and early promoter
   3022..3103    -  polyA_signal   SV40 poly(A) signal: SV40 polyadenylation signal
   3126..3209    -  CDS            large T antigen (fragment): large T antigen from SV40 (simian virus 40)
   3274..3639    +  enhancer       CMV enhancer: human cytomegalovirus immediate early enhancer
   3641..3840    +  promoter       CMV promoter: human cytomegalovirus (CMV) immediate early promoter
   3979..4111    +  intron         chimeric intron: chimera between introns from human β-globin and immunoglobulin heavy chain genes
   4155..4173    +  promoter       T7 promoter: promoter for bacteriophage T7 RNA polymerase
   4187..4876    +  CDS            TREM2: TREM2_HUMAN - Experimental evidence at protein level: Swiss-Prot protein existence level 1. Forms a receptor signaling complex with TYROBP which mediates signaling and cell activation following ligand binding (PubMed:10799849). Acts as a receptor for amyloid-beta protein 42, a cleavage product of the amyloid-beta precursor protein APP, and mediates its uptake and degradation by microglia (PubMed:27477018, PubMed:29518356). Binding to amyloid-beta 42 mediates microglial activation, proliferation, migration, apoptosis and expression of pro- inflammatory cytokines, such as IL6R and CCL3, and the
   4898..4918    +  CDS            TEV site: tobacco etch virus (TEV) protease recognition and cleavage site
   4934..5817    +  CDS            HaloTag® (fragment): modified bacterial dehalogenase that forms covalent bonds with chloroalkane derivatives
   5828..12      +  misc_feature   MCS (fragment) (across the origin): pUC18/19 multiple cloning site
