[The description below was written by a language model from this plasmid's Addgene catalogue record and pLannotate feature annotations shown in this document.]
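Description:
NanoBRET Assay Vector, TREM2-HaloTag is a 5,844-nt mammalian expression plasmid built on the pFC221K HaloTag CMV-Blast BiBRET backbone. It expresses human TREM2 fused at its C terminus to HaloTag. It is maintained in E. coli as a high-copy plasmid through a ColE1/pUC-type origin. Bacterial selection uses kanamycin, conferred by a neo/nptII coding sequence driven by the synthetic bacterial EM7 promoter. A single loxP site is annotated just upstream of this cassette, though the record does not state its intended role. For selection in mammalian cells, a separate cassette on the opposite strand places the blasticidin S deaminase gene (BSD) under the SV40 enhancer/early promoter, terminated by a synthetic poly(A) signal.

The expression unit begins with the CMV immediate-early enhancer and promoter, followed by a chimeric β-globin/immunoglobulin intron that generally improves transcript processing and expression. A T7 promoter sits just upstream of the open reading frame and could support in vitro transcription. The unmutated TREM2 coding sequence is followed by a TEV protease recognition site in the linker and then HaloTag, a modified bacterial dehalogenase that bonds covalently to chloroalkane ligands. The SV40 late-region poly(A) elements near the end of the cassette are annotated on the reverse strand.

TREM2 is a receptor that signals through TYROBP and is implicated in microglial responses to amyloid-beta. In NanoBRET assays, a HaloTag fusion labelled with a fluorescent chloroalkane ligand typically acts as the energy acceptor and is paired with a NanoLuc-tagged donor protein. This allows protein–protein interactions to be monitored in live cells. The record does not name a specific partner construct.
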