Addgene plasmid #237148: NanoBRET Assay Vector, TREM2-HaloTag
Purpose: Express TREM2-HaloTag(R) Fusion Protein in Mammalian Cells under a CMV promoter
Depositing lab: Promega Corporation.
Backbone
  Vector backbone: pFC221K HaloTag(R) CMV-Blast BiBRET Vector
  Vector type: Mammalian Expression
  Selectable markers: Blasticidin
Growth in bacteria
  Bacterial resistance: Kanamycin, 50 μg/mL
  Growth temperature: 37°C
  Growth strain: DH5alpha
  Copy number: High Copy
Gene/Insert
  Gene/Insert name: TREM2
  Species: H. sapiens (human)
  Mutation: None
  Entrez Gene: TREM2 (a.k.a. AD17, PLOSL2, TREM-2, Trem2a, Trem2b, Trem2c)
  Promoter: CMV
  Tag / fusion protein: HaloTag (R) (C terminal on backbone)
  Cloning method: Other
Terms and licenses: Academic/Nonprofit Terms; Industry Terms
How to cite: NanoBRET Assay Vector, TREM2-HaloTag was a gift from Promega Corporation (Addgene plasmid # 237148 ; http://n2t.net/addgene:237148 ; RRID:Addgene_237148)
